>Addgene plasmid #66370 | GPR65-Tango | depositor partial sequence | sequence record 113353 | empty Tango
GACGGATCGGGAGATCTCCCGATCCCCTATGGTGCACTCTCAGTACAATCTGCTCTGATGCCGCATAGTT
AAGCCAGTATCTGCTCCCTGCTTGTGTGTTGGAGGTCGCTGAGTAGTGCGCGAGCAAAATTTAAGCTACA
ACAAGGCAAGGCTTGACCGACAATTGCATGAAGAATCTGCTTAGGGTTAGGCGTTTTGCGCTGCTTCGCG
ATGTACGGGCCAGATATACGCGTTGACATTGATTATTGACTAGTTATTAATAGTAATCAATTACGGGGTC
ATTAGTTCATAGCCCATATATGGAGTTCCGCGTTACATAACTTACGGTAAATGGCCCGCCTGGCTGACCG
CCCAACGACCCCCGCCCATTGACGTCAATAATGACGTATGTTCCCATAGTAACGCCAATAGGGACTTTCC
ATTGACGTCAATGGGTGGAGTATTTACGGTAAACTGCCCACTTGGCAGTACATCAAGTGTATCATATGCC
AAGTACGCCCCCTATTGACGTCAATGACGGTAAATGGCCCGCCTGGCATTATGCCCAGTACATGACCTTA
TGGGACTTTCCTACTTGGCAGTACATCTACGTATTAGTCATCGCTATTACCATGGTGATGCGGTTTTGGC
AGTACATCAATGGGCGTGGATAGCGGTTTGACTCACGGGGATTTCCAAGTCTCCACCCCATTGACGTCAA
TGGGAGTTTGTTTTGGCACCAAAATCAACGGGACTTTCCAAAATGTCGTAACAACTCCGCCCCATTGACG
CAAATGGGCGGTAGGCGTGTACGGTGGGAGGTCTATATAAGCAGAGCTCTCTGGCTAACTAGAGAACCCA
CTGCTTACTGGCTTATCGAAATTAATACGACTCACTATAGGGAGACCCAAGCTGGCTAGCGTTTAAACTT
AAGCTTGGTACCGAGCTCGGATCCACTAGTCCAGTGTGGTGGAATTCTGCAGATATCCAGCACAGTGGCG
GCCGCGCCACCATGAAGACGATCATCGCCCTGAGCTACATCTTCTGCCTGGTATTCGCCGACTACAAGGA
CGATGATGACGCCAGCATCGATACCGGTGGACGCACCCCACCCAGCCTGGGTCCCCAAGATGAGTCCTGC
ACCACCGCCAGCTCCTCCCTGGCCAAGGACACTTCATCGACCGGTGAGAACCTGTACTTCCAGCTAAGAT
TAGATAAAAGTAAAGTGATTAACAGCGCATTAGAGCTGCTTAATGAGGTCGGAATCGAAGGTTTAACAAC
CCGTAAACTCGCCCAGAAGCTAGGTGTAGAGCAGCCTACATTGTATTGGCATGTAAAAAATAAGCGGGCT
TTGCTCGACGCCTTAGCCATTGAGATGTTAGATAGGCACCATACTCACTTTTGCCCTTTAGAAGGGGAAA
GCTGGCAAGATTTTTTACGTAATAACGCTAAAAGTTTTAGATGTGCTTTACTAAGTCATCGCGATGGAGC
AAAAGTACATTTAGGTACACGGCCTACAGAAAAACAGTATGAAACTCTCGAAAATCAATTAGCCTTTTTA
TGCCAACAAGGTTTTTCACTAGAGAATGCATTATATGCACTCAGCGCTGTGGGGCATTTTACTTTAGGTT
GCGTATTGGAAGATCAAGAGCATCAAGTCGCTAAAGAAGAAAGGGAAACACCTACTACTGATAGTATGCC
GCCATTATTACGACAAGCTATCGAATTATTTGATCACCAAGGTGCAGAGCCAGCCTTCTTATTCGGCCTT
GAATTGATCATATGCGGATTAGAAAAACAACTTAAATGTGAAAGTGGGTCCGCGTACAGCCGCGCGCGTA
CGAAAAACAATTACGGGTCTACCATCGAGGGCCTGCTCGATCTCCCGGACGACGACGCCCCCGAAGAGGC
GGGGCTGGCGGCTCCGCGCCTGTCCTTTCTCCCCGCGGGACACACGCGCAGACTGTCGACGGCCCCCCCG
ACCGATGTCAGCCTGGGGGACGAGCTCCACTTAGACGGCGAGGACGTGGCGATGGCGCATGCCGACGCGC
TAGACGATTTCGATCTGGACATGTTGGGGGACGGGGATTCCCCGGGTCCGGGATTTACCCCCCACGACTC
CGCCCCCTACGGCGCTCTGGATATGGCCGACTTCGAGTTTGAGCAGATGTTTACCGATGCCCTTGGAATT
GACGAGTACGGTGGGTAGCTCGAGTCTAGAGGGCCCGTTTAAACCCGCTGATCAGCCTCGACTGTGCCTT
CTAGTTGCCAGCCATCTGTTGTTTGCCCCTCCCCCGTGCCTTCCTTGACCCTGGAAGGTGCCACTCCCAC
TGTCCTTTCCTAATAAAATGAGGAAATTGCATCGCATTGTCTGAGTAGGTGTCATTCTATTCTGGGGGGT
GGGGTGGGGCAGGACAGCAAGGGGGAGGATTGGGAAGACAATAGCAGGCATGCTGGGGATGCGGTGGGCT
CTATGGCTTCTGAGGCGGAAAGAACCAGCTGGGGCTCTAGGGGGTATCCCC
[124 nt withheld, positions 2502-2625]
C
[91 nt withheld, positions 2627-2717]
A
[49 nt withheld, positions 2719-2767]
CCTTTGACGTTGGAGTCCACGTTCTTT
[37 nt withheld, positions 2795-2831]
ACCCTATCTCGGTCTATTCTTTTGATTTATAAGGGATTTTGCCGATTTCGGCCTATTGGTTAAAAAATGA
GCTGATTTAACAAAAATTTAACGCGAATTAATTCTGTGGAATGTGTGTCAGTTAGGGTGTGGAAAGTCCC
CAGGCTCCCCAGCAGGCAGAAGTATGCAAAGCATGCATCTCAATTAGTCAGCAACCAGGTGTGGAAAGTC
CCCAGGCTCCCCAGCAGGCAGAAGTATGCAAAGCATGCATCTCAATTAGTCAGCAACCATAGTCCCGCCC
CTAACTCCGCCCATCCCGCCCCTAACTCCGCCCAGTTCCGCCCATTCTCCGCCCCATGGCTGACTAATTT
TTTTTATTTATGCAGAGGCCGAGGCCGCCTCTGCCTCTGAGCTATTCCAGAAGTAGTGAGGAGGCTTTTT
TGGAGGCCTAGGCTTTTGCAAAAAGCTCCCGGGAGCTTGTATATCCATTTTCGGATCTGATCAAGAGACA
GGATGAGGATCGTTTCGCATGATTGAACAAGATGGATTGCACGCAGGTTCTCCGGCCGCTTGGGTGGAGA
GGCTATTCGGCTATGACTGGGCACAACAGACAATCGGCTGCTCTGATGCCGCCGTGTTCCGGCTGTCAGC
GCAGGGGCGCCCGGTTCTTTTTGTCAAGACCGACCTGTCCGGTGCCCTGAATGAACTGCAGGACGAGGCA
GCGCGGCTATCGTGGCTGGCCACGACGGGCGTTCCTTGCGCAGCTGTGCTCGACGTTGTCACTGAAGCGG
GAAGGGACTGGCTGCTATTGGGCGAAGTGCCGGGGCAGGATCTCCTGTCATCTCACCTTGCTCCTGCCGA
GAAAGTATCCATCATGGCTGATGCAATGCGGCGGCTGCATACGCTTGATCCGGCTACCTGCCCATTCGAC
CACCAAGCGAAACATCGCATCGAGCGAGCACGTACTCGGATGGAAGCCGGTCTTGTCGATCAGGATGATC
TGGACGAAGAGCATCAGGGGCTCGCGCCAGCCGAACTGTTCGCCAGGCTCAAGGCGCGCATGCCCGACGG
CGAGGATCTCGTCGTGACCCATGGCGATGCCTGCTTGCCGAATATCATGGTGGAAAATGGCCGCTTTTCT
GGATTCATCGACTGTGGCCGGCTGGGTGTGGCGGACCGCTATCAGGACATAGCGTTGGCTACCCGTGATA
TTGCTGAAGAGCTTGGCGGCGAATGGGCTGACCGCTTCCTCGTGCTTTACGGTATCGCCGCTCCCGATTC
GCAGCGCATCGCCTTCTATCGCCTTCTTGACGAGTTCTTCTGAGCGGGACTCTGGGGTTCGAAATGACCG
ACCAAGCGACGCCCAACCTGCCATCACGAGATTTCGATTCCACCGCCGCCTTCTATGAAAGGTTGGGCTT
CGGAATCGTTTTCCGGGACGCCGGCTGGATGATCCTCCAGCGCGGGGATCTCATGCTGGAGTTCTTCGCC
CACCCCAACTTGTTTATTGCAGCTTATAATGGTTACAAATAAAGCAATAGCATCACAAATTTCACAAATA
AAGCATTTTTTTCACTGCATTCTAGTTGTGGTTTGTCCAAACTCATCAATGTATCTTATCATGTCTGTAT
ACCGTCGACCTCTAGCTAGAGCTTGGCGTAATCATGGTCATAGCTGTTTCCTGTGTGAAATTGTTATCCG
CTCACAATTCCACACAACATACGAGCCGGAAGCATAAAGTGTAAAGCCTGGGGTGCCTAATGAGTGAGCT
AACTCACATTAATTGCGTTGCGCTCACTGCCCGCTTTCCAGTCGGGAAACCTGTCGTGCCAGCTGCATTA
ATGAATCGGCCAACGCGCGGGGAGAGGCGGTTTGCGTATTGGGCGCTCTTCCGCTTCCTCGCTCACTGAC
TCGCTGCGCTCGGTCGTTCGGCTGCGGCGAGCGGTATCAGCTCACTCAAAGGCGGTAATACGGTTATCCA
CAGAATCAGGGGATAACGCAGGAAAGAACATGTGAGCAAAAGGCCAGCAAAAGGCCAGGAACCGTAAAAA
GGCCGCGTTGCTGGCGTTTTTCCATAGGCTCCGCCCCCCTGACGAGCATCACAAAAATCGACGCTCAAGT
CAGAGGTGGCGAAACCCGACAGGACTATAAAGATACCAGGCGTTTCCCCCTGGAAGCTCCCTCGTGCGCT
CTCCTGTTCCGACCCTGCCGCTTACCGGATACCTGTCCGCCTTTCTCCCTTCGGGAAGCGTGGCGCTTTC
TCATAGCTCACGCTGTAGGTATCTCAGTTCGGTGTAGGTCGTTCGCTCCAAGCTGGGCTGTGTGCACGAA
CCCCCCGTTCAGCCCGACCGCTGCGCCTTATCCGGTAACTATCGTCTTGAGTCCAACCCGGTAAGACACG
ACTTATCGCCACTGGCAGCAGCCACTGGTAACAGGATTAGCAGAGCGAGGTATGTAGGCGGTGCTACAGA
GTTCTTGAAGTGGTGGCCTAACTACGGCTACACTAGAAGAACAGTATTTGGTATCTGCGCTCTGCTGAAG
CCAGTTACCTTCGGAAAAAGAGTTGGTAGCTCTTGATCCGGCAAACAAACCACCGCTGGTAGCGGTTTTT
TTGTTTGCAAGCAGCAGATTACGCGCAGAAAAAAAGGATCTCAAGAAGATCCTTTGATCTTTTCTACGGG
GTCTGACGCTCAGTGGAACGAAAACTCACGTTAAGGGATTTTGGTCATGAGATTATCAAAAAGGATCTTC
ACCTAGATCCTTTTAAATTAAAAATGAAGTTTTAAATCAATCTAAAGTATATATGAGTAAACTTGGTCTG
ACAGTTACCAATGCTTAATCAGTGAGGCACCTATCTCAGCGATCTGTCTATTTCGTTCATCCATAGTTGC
CTGACTCCCCGTCGTGTAGATAACTACGATACGGGAGGGCTTACCATCTGGCCCCAGTGCTGCAATGATA
CCGCGAGACCCACGCTCACCGGCTCCAGATTTATCAGCAATAAACCAGCCAGCCGGAAGGGCCGAGCGCA
GAAGTGGTCCTGCAACTTTATCCGCCTCCATCCAGTCTATTAATTGTTGCCGGGAAGCTAGAGTAAGTAG
TTCGCCAGTTAATAGTTTGCGCAACGTTGTTGCCATTGCTACAGGCATCGTGGTGTCACGCTCGTCGTTT
GGTATGGCTTCATTCAGCTCCGGTTCCCAACGATCAAGGCGAGTTACATGATCCCCCATGTTGTGCAAAA
AAGCGGTTAGCTCCTTCGGTCCTCCGATCGTTGTCAGAAGTAAGTTGGCCGCAGTGTTATCACTCATGGT
TATGGCAGCACTGCATAATTCTCTTACTGTCATGCCATCCGTAAGATGCTTTTCTGTGACTGGTGAGTAC
TCAACCAAGTCATTCTGAGAATAGTGTATGCGGCGACCGAGTTGCTCTTGCCCGGCGTCAATACGGGATA
ATACCGCGCCACATAGCAGAACTTTAAAAGTGCTCATCATTGGAAAACGTTCTTCGGGGCGAAAACTCTC
AAGGATCTTACCGCTGTTGAGATCCAGTTCGATGTAACCCACTCGTGCACCCAACTGATCTTCAGCATCT
TTTACTTTCACCAGCGTTTCTGGGTGAGCAAAAACAGGAAGGCAAAATGCCGCAAAAAAGGGAATAAGGG
CGACACGGAAATGTTGAATACTCATACTCTTCCTTTTTCAATATTATTGAAGCATTTATCAGGGTTATTG
TCTCATGAGCGGATACATATTTGAATGTATTTAGAAAAATAAACAAATAGGGGTTCCGCGCACATTTCCC
CGAAAAGTGCCACCTGACGTC
