>Addgene plasmid #66370 | GPR65-Tango | depositor partial sequence | sequence record 113354 | GPR65
ATGAACAGTACTTGCATCGAAGAGCAACACGACCTCGACCATTACCTGTTCCCTATTGTGTATATTTTTG
TCATCATCGTGTCAATTCCAGCAAACATAGGCTCTCTCTGCGTCAGTTTCCTTCAGGCCAAAAAGGAGAG
CGAGCTTGGCATCTACCTGTTTAGCCTCAGTCTTAGCGACCTCCTGTACGCACTTACACTCCCCCTCTGG
ATAGACTATACTTGGAATAAAGACAACTGGACCTTCAGTCCAGCACTTTGTAAAGGCTCAGCTTTCCTGA
TGTACATGAACTTTTACAGTTCCACCGCTTTTCTTACATGCATTGCAGTCGACCGCTACCTTGCCGTAGT
CTACCCACTGAAATTCTTTTTTCTGAGAACCAGGAGATTCGCCTTGATGGTGAGCTTGAGCATTTGGATT
CTCGAAACCATATTCAACGCCGTTATGCTCTGGGAAGATGAAACGGTAGTTGAATATTGCGATGCTGAGA
AGTCCAACTTTACACTGTGCTACGATAAGTATCCCCTGGAGAAGTGGCAGATTAACCTCAACCTTTTTCG
CACATGCACAGGCTACGCTATCCCACTGGTGACTATTCTGATTTGTAACCGGAAGGTCTACCAGGCGGTC
CGGCACAACAAAGCCACTGAGAACAAGGAGAAAAAACGGATTATAAAGCTGCTGGTGTCAATAACTGTGA
CGTTCGTGTTGTGCTTCACCCCCTTCCACGTGATGCTGCTCATAAGATGCATCCTTGAGCATGCCGTGAA
CTTCGAAGACCATAGCAATTCCGGGAAGAGGACTTATACAATGTACAGGATCACTGTTGCCCTTACATCT
CTCAACTGCGTGGCTGATCCTATTCTGTATTGCTTCGTCACCGAAACTGGTCGCTACGATATGTGGAATA
TACTGAAGTTCTGTACCGGACGCTGCAACACAAGCCAGAGACAACGGAAGAGAATACTGTCTGTTTCTAC
AAAGGACACCATGGAGCTGGAAGTCCTGGAG
