>Addgene plasmid #66370 | GPR65-Tango | addgene partial sequence | sequence record 119510 | CMV-F 5'-CGCAAATGGGCGGTAGGCGTG-3'
GCTCTCTGGCTAACTAGAGAACCCACTGCTTACTGGCTTATCGAAATTAATACGACTCACTATAGGGAGA
CCCAAGCTGGCTAGCGTTTAAACTTAAGCTTGGTACCGAGCTCGGATCCACTAGTCCAGTGTGGTGGAAT
TCTGCAGATATCCAGCACAGTGGCGGCCGCGCCACCATGAAGACGATCATCGCCCTGAGCTACATCTTCT
GCCTGGTATTCGCCGACTACAAGGACGATGATGACGCCAGCATCGATATGAACAGTACTTGCATCGAAGA
GCAACACGACCTCGACCATTACCTGTTCCCTATTGTGTATATTTTTGTCATCATCGTGTCAATTCCAGCA
AACATAGGCTCTCTCTGCGTCAGTTTCCTTCAGGCCAAAAAGGAGAGCGAGCTTGGCATCTACCTGTTTA
GCCTCAGTCTTAGCGACCTCCTGTACGCACTTACACTCCCCCTCTGGATAGACTATACTTGGAATAAAGA
CAACTGGACCTTCAGTCCAGCACTTTGTAAAGGCTCAGCTTTCCTGATGTACATGAACTTTTACAGTTCC
ACCGCTTTTCTTACATGCATTGCAGTCGACCGCTACCTTGCCGTAGTCTACCCACTGAAATTCTTTTTTC
TGAGAACCAGGAGATTCGCCTTGATGGTGAGCTTGAGCATTTGGATTCTCGAAACCATATTCAACGCCGT
TATGCTCTGGGAAGATGAAACGGTAGTTGAATATTGCGATGCTGAGAAGTCCAACTTTACACTGTGCTAC
GATAAGTATCCCCTGGAGAAGTGGCAGATTAACCTCAACCTTTTTCGCACATGCACAGGCTACGCTATCC
CACTGGTGACTATTCTGATTTGTAACCGGAAGGTCTACCAGGCGGTCCGGCACAACAAAGCCACTGAGAA
CAAGGAGAAAAAACGGATTATAAAGCTGCTGGTGTCAATAACTGTGACGTTCGTGTTGTGCTTC
