>Addgene plasmid #66370 | GPR65-Tango | addgene partial sequence | sequence record 119546 | Tet-R 5'-GGCGAGTTTACGGGTTGTTA-3'
GCTCTAATGCGCTGTTAATCACTTTACTTTTATCTAATCTTAGCTGGAAGTACAGGTTCTCACCGGTCGA
TGAAGTGTCCTTGGCCAGGGAGGAGCTGGCGGTGGTGCAGGACTCATCTTGGGGACCCAGGCTGGGTGGG
GTGCGTCCACCGGTATCGATCTCCAGGACTTCCAGCTCCATGGTGTCCTTTGTAGAAACAGACAGTATTC
TCTTCCGTTGTCTCTGGCTTGTGTTGCAGCGTCCGGTACAGAACTTCAGTATATTCCACATATCGTAGCG
ACCAGTTTCGGTGACGAAGCAATACAGAATAGGATCAGCCACGCAGTTGAGAGATGTAAGGGCAACAGTG
ATCCTGTACATTGTATAAGTCCTCTTCCCGGAATTGCTATGGTCTTCGAAGTTCACGGCATGCTCAAGGA
TGCATCTTATGAGCAGCATCACGTGGAAGGGGGTGAAGCACAACACGAACGTCACAGTTATTGACACCAG
CAGCTTTATAATCCGTTTTTTCTCCTTGTTCTCAGTGGCTTTGTTGTGCCGGACCGCCTGGTAGACCTTC
CGGTTACAAATCAGAATAGTCACCAGTGGGATAGCGTAGCCTGTGCATGTGCGAAAAAGGTTGAGGTTAA
TCTGCCACTTCTCCAGGGGATACTTATCGTAGCACAGTGTAAAGTTGGACTTCTCAGCATCGCAATATTC
AACTACCGTTTCATCTTCCCAGAGCATAACGGCGTTGAATATGGTTTCGAGAATCCAAATGCTCAAGCTC
ACCATCAAGGCGAATCTCCTGGTTCTCAGAAAAAAGAATTTCAGTGGGTAGACTACGGCAAGGTAGCGGT
CGACTGCAATGCATGTAAGAAAAGCGGTGGAACTGTAAAAGTTCATGTACATCAGGAAAGCTGAGCCTTT
ACAAAGTGCTGGACTGAAGGTCCAGTTGTCTTTATTCCAAGTATAGTCTATCCAGAGGGGGAGTGTAAGT
GCGTACAGGAGGTCGCTAAGACTGAGGCTAAACAGGTA
