[The description below was written by a language model from this plasmid's Addgene catalogue record.]
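Description:
GPR65-Tango is a mammalian expression plasmid from the PRESTO-Tango collection, built on an "empty Tango" backbone of about 6.6 kb that was itself derived from pcDNA3.1(+). It is propagated as a high-copy plasmid in E. coli under ampicillin selection. It also carries a neomycin resistance marker, so transfected mammalian cells can be selected with G418. The insert is the human GPR65 coding sequence (also known as TDAG8), roughly 1 kb, cloned by restriction digestion with NotI at the 5′ end and expressed from the CMV promoter. An N-terminal FLAG tag supplied by the backbone allows detection of the expressed receptor.

The depositor's notes indicate that a tTA (tetracycline transactivator) sequence lies downstream of the receptor, consistent with the Tango assay design, in which transcriptional activation follows arrestin translocation. In that design, agonist-driven arrestin recruitment to the receptor fusion leads to release of the transactivator, which then drives a reporter gene, giving a transcriptional readout of receptor activation that does not depend on G protein coupling. The record does not itemise the other Tango modules between receptor and tTA, and no feature table is provided to confirm them. The depositor also cautions that most vectors in this series carry an XbaI site rather than the nominal XhoI site downstream of tTA, so the 3′ cloning site in this plasmid is uncertain.

The construct is intended for parallel screening of compounds against the druggable human GPCRome. It was generated under a programme that develops tools for understudied GPCRs, kinases and ion channels.
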