Addgene plasmid #66370: GPR65-Tango
Purpose: Expression of G protein-coupled receptors for PRESTO-Tango: parallel receptorome expression and screening via transcriptional output, with transcriptional activation following arrestin translocation
Depositing lab: Bryan Roth. Publication: PRESTO-Tango as an open-source resource for interrogation of the druggable human GPCRome. Kroeze WK, Sassano MF, Huang XP, Lansu K, McCorvy JD, Giguere PM, Sciaky N, Roth BL. Nat Struct Mol Biol. 2015 May;22(5):362-9. doi: 10.1038/nsmb.3014. Epub 2015 Apr 20. PubMed 25895059.
Backbone
  Vector backbone: empty Tango
  Backbone size w/o insert (bp): 6632
  Vector type: Mammalian Expression
  Selectable markers: Neomycin (select with G418)
Growth in bacteria
  Bacterial resistance: Ampicillin, 100 μg/mL
  Growth temperature: 37°C
  Growth strain: DH5alpha
  Copy number: High Copy
Gene/Insert
  Gene/Insert name: GPR65
  Species: H. sapiens (human)
  Insert size (bp): 1011
  Entrez Gene: GPR65 (a.k.a. TDAG8, hTDAG8)
  Promoter: CMV
  Tag / fusion protein: FLAG (N terminal on backbone)
  Cloning method: Restriction Enzyme; 5′ cloning site NotI (not destroyed); 3′ cloning site XhoI (unknown if destroyed)
  Sequencing primers: 5′ CMV-F; 3′ Tet-R
Terms and licenses: Academic/Nonprofit Terms; Industry Terms: Not Available to Industry
Depositor comments: Please note: Most of the PRESTO-Tango vectors do not contain the XhoI cut site downstream of the tTA sequence and instead carry an XbaI site. If you need to perform an XhoI digest we recommend sequencing with a forward primer at the C-terminus of tTA to determine which of the two sites is present. Suggested primer: 5-gagctccacttagacggcgagg-3. Original backbone was pcDNA3.1(+). These plasmids were generated as part of the Illuminating the Druggable Genome (IDG) program sponsored by the NIH Common Fund. The goal of this program is to identify, gather, and distribute information and resources for proteins that currently are not well-studied yet belong to commonly drug-targeted protein families: protein kinases, non-olfactory G-protein coupled receptors (GPCRs), and ion channels. The IDG program is designed to develop fundamental research tools for understudied proteins, elucidate their function, and disseminate the IDG-related resources and data to the greater scientific community.
How to cite: GPR65-Tango was a gift from Bryan Roth (Addgene plasmid # 66370 ; http://n2t.net/addgene:66370 ; RRID:Addgene_66370)
